>Addgene plasmid #123575 | pMK-TMV 3'UTR | addgene full sequence | sequence record 248045 | Addgene NGS Result
CTAAATTGTAAGCGTTAATATTTTGTTAAAATTCGCGTTAAATTTTTGTTAAATCAGCTCATTTTTTAAC
CAATAGGCCGAAATCGGCAAAATCCCTTATAAATCAAAAGAATAGACCGAGATAGGGTTGAGTGGCCGCT
ACAGGGCGCTCCCATTCGCCATTCAGGCTGCGCAACTGTTGGGAAGGGCGTTTCGGTGCGGGCCTCTTCG
CTATTACGCCAGCTGGCGAAAGGGGGATGTGCTGCAAGGCGATTAAGTTGGGTAACGCCAGGGTTTTCCC
AGTCACGACGTTGTAAAACGACGGCCAGTGAGCGCGACGTAATACGACTCACTATAGGGCGAATTGAAGG
AAGGCCGTCAAGGCCACGTGTCTTGTCCAGAGCTCGGTCTCAGCTTATAATAAATAACGGATTGTGTCCG
TAATCACACGTGGTGCGTACGATAACGCATAGTGTTTTTCCCTCCACTTAAATCGAAGGGTTGTGTCTTG
GATCGCGCGGGTCAAATGTATATGGTTCATATACATCCGCAGGCACGTAATAAAGCGAGGGGTTCGAATC
CCCCCGTTACCCCCGGTAGGGGCCCACGCTTGAGACCGGTACCTGGAGCACAAGACTGGCCTCATGGGCC
TTCCTTTCACTGCCCGCTTTCCAGTCGGGAAACCTGTCGTGCCAGCTGCATTAACATGGTCATAGCTGTT
TCCTTGCGTATTGGGCGCTCTCCGCTTCCTCGCTCACTGACTCGCTGCGCTCGGTCGTTCGGGTAAAGCC
TGGGGTGCCTAATGAGCAAAAGGCCAGCAAAAGGCCAGGAACCGTAAAAAGGCCGCGTTGCTGGCGTTTT
TCCATAGGCTCCGCCCCCCTGACGAGCATCACAAAAATCGACGCTCAAGTCAGAGGTGGCGAAACCCGAC
AGGACTATAAAGATACCAGGCGTTTCCCCCTGGAAGCTCCCTCGTGCGCTCTCCTGTTCCGACCCTGCCG
CTTACCGGATACCTGTCCGCCTTTCTCCCTTCGGGAAGCGTGGCGCTTTCTCATAGCTCACGCTGTAGGT
ATCTCAGTTCGGTGTAGGTCGTTCGCTCCAAGCTGGGCTGTGTGCACGAACCCCCCGTTCAGCCCGACCG
CTGCGCCTTATCCGGTAACTATCGTCTTGAGTCCAACCCGGTAAGACACGACTTATCGCCACTGGCAGCA
GCCACTGGTAACAGGATTAGCAGAGCGAGGTATGTAGGCGGTGCTACAGAGTTCTTGAAGTGGTGGCCTA
ACTACGGCTACACTAGAAGAACAGTATTTGGTATCTGCGCTCTGCTGAAGCCAGTTACCTTCGGAAAAAG
AGTTGGTAGCTCTTGATCCGGCAAACAAACCACCGCTGGTAGCGGTGGTTTTTTTGTTTGCAAGCAGCAG
ATTACGCGCAGAAAAAAAGGATCTCAAGAAGATCCTTTGATCTTTTCTACGGGGTCTGACGCTCAGTGGA
ACGAAAACTCACGTTAAGGGATTTTGGTCATGAGATTATCAAAAAGGATCTTCACCTAGATCCTTTTAAA
TTAAAAATGAAGTTTTAAATCAATCTAAAGTATATATGAGTAAACTTGGTCTGACAGTTATTAGAAAAAT
TCATCCAGCAGACGATAAAACGCAATACGCTGGCTATCCGGTGCCGCAATGCCATACAGCACCAGAAAAC
GATCCGCCCATTCGCCGCCCAGTTCTTCCGCAATATCACGGGTGGCCAGCGCAATATCCTGATAACGATC
CGCCACGCCCAGACGGCCGCAATCAATAAAGCCGCTAAAACGGCCATTTTCCACCATAATGTTCGGCAGG
CACGCATCACCATGGGTCACCACCAGATCTTCGCCATCCGGCATGCTCGCTTTCAGACGCGCAAACAGCT
CTGCCGGTGCCAGGCCCTGATGTTCTTCATCCAGATCATCCTGATCCACCAGGCCCGCTTCCATACGGGT
ACGCGCACGTTCAATACGATGTTTCGCCTGATGATCAAACGGACAGGTCGCCGGGTCCAGGGTATGCAGA
CGACGCATGGCATCCGCCATAATGCTCACTTTTTCTGCCGGCGCCAGATGGCTAGACAGCAGATCCTGAC
CCGGCACTTCGCCCAGCAGCAGCCAATCACGGCCCGCTTCGGTCACCACATCCAGCACCGCCGCACACGG
AACACCGGTGGTGGCCAGCCAGCTCAGACGCGCCGCTTCATCCTGCAGCTCGTTCAGCGCACCGCTCAGA
TCGGTTTTCACAAACAGCACCGGACGACCCTGCGCGCTCAGACGAAACACCGCCGCATCAGAGCAGCCAA
TGGTCTGCTGCGCCCAATCATAGCCAAACAGACGTTCCACCCACGCTGCCGGGCTACCCGCATGCAGGCC
ATCCTGTTCAATCATACTCTTCCTTTTTCAATATTATTGAAGCATTTATCAGGGTTATTGTCTCATGAGC
GGATACATATTTGAATGTATTTAGAAAAATAAACAAATAGGGGTTCCGCGCACATTTCCCCGAAAAGTGC
CAC
Features (pLannotate 1.2.2; 12 found; start..end, strand, type, name):
      3..134     -  rep_origin     M13 ori (fragment): M13 bacteriophage origin of replication; arrow indicates direction of (+) strand synthesis
    155..311     -  CDS            lacZα (fragment): LacZα fragment of β-galactosidase; lacZ fragment
    320..338     +  promoter       T7 promoter: promoter for bacteriophage T7 RNA polymerase
    406..427     +  ncRNA          TMV UPD-PK1: Accession: RF01114 - Pseudoknot of upstream pseudoknot domain (UPD) of the 3'UTR
    428..448     +  ncRNA          UPD-PK2: Accession: RF01083 - Pseudoknot of upstream pseudoknot domain (UPD) of the 3'UTR
    450..480     +  ncRNA          TMV UPD-PK3: Accession: RF01072 - Pseudoknot of upstream pseudoknot domain (UPD) of the 3'UTR
    482..547     +  ncRNA          TLS-PK2: Accession: RF01077 - Pseudoknot of tRNA-like structure
    637..684     -  CDS            lacI (fragment): lac repressor; lacI; The lac repressor binds to the lac operator to inhibit transcription in E. coli. This inhibition can be relieved by adding lactose or isopropyl-β-D-thiogalactopyranoside (IPTG).
    721..761     -  rep_origin     RSF ori (fragment): Plasmids containing the RSF 1030 origin of replication can be propagated in E. coli cells that contain additional plasmids with compatible origins.
    839..1427    -  rep_origin     ori: high-copy-number ColE1/pMB1/pBR322/pUC origin of replication
   1601..2395    -  CDS            NeoR/KanR: aminoglycoside phosphotransferase confers resistance to neomycin, kanamycin, and G418 (Geneticin®)
   2396..2500    -  promoter       AmpR promoter: bla
