[The description below was written by a language model from this plasmid's Addgene catalogue record and pLannotate feature annotations shown in this document.]
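Description:
pMK-TMV 3'UTR is a small (about 2.5 kb) part-donor plasmid from the MoChlo kit, a modular cloning toolbox for chloroplast biotechnology. It is built on the pMK-T gene-synthesis backbone and classed as a synthetic biology vector. It is maintained in E. coli at high copy through a ColE1/pUC-type origin of replication. Selection is with kanamycin, conferred by an aminoglycoside phosphotransferase (NeoR/KanR) gene that the annotation places downstream of an AmpR (bla) promoter. The remaining backbone annotations are partial matches: fragments of an M13 origin, lacZα, lacI and an RSF origin. These appear to be vestigial backbone sequence rather than functional units. A T7 promoter lies just upstream of the insert.

The payload is a synthesized copy of the tobacco mosaic virus (TMV) 3' untranslated region. The feature table resolves it into its characteristic RNA structural elements: the three pseudoknots of the upstream pseudoknot domain (UPD-PK1, PK2 and PK3), followed by a pseudoknot belonging to the tRNA-like structure at the viral 3' end. In TMV this highly structured region is associated with RNA stability and translational enhancement. The depositors describe the insert as a chloroplast 3'UTR/terminator part designed for Golden Gate cloning. It is therefore meant to be excised and combined with promoter, 5'UTR and coding-sequence modules from the same kit to build expression cassettes for plastid transformation. The record does not specify the type IIS enzyme, the overhangs flanking the part, or the original cloning sites. No plant-selectable marker or chloroplast homology arms are annotated, so the plasmid appears to serve only as a storage and donor vector for this one regulatory element.
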