Addgene plasmid #123575: pMK-TMV 3'UTR
Purpose: MoChlo kit
Depositing lab: Scott Lenaghan & C. Neal Stewart. Depositing organization: University of Tennessee Institute of Agriculture. Publication: MoChlo: A versatile modular cloning toolbox for chloroplast biotechnology. Occhialini A, Piatek A, Pfotenhauer AC, Frazier TP, Stewart CN, Lenaghan S. Plant Physiol. 2019 Jan 24. pii: pp.18.01220. doi: 10.1104/pp.18.01220. PubMed 30679266.
Backbone
  Vector backbone: pMK-T
  Vector type: Synthetic Biology
Growth in bacteria
  Bacterial resistance: Kanamycin, 50 μg/mL
  Growth temperature: 37°C
  Growth strain: Top10
  Copy number: High Copy
Gene/Insert
  Gene/Insert name: TMV 3'UTR
  Cloning method: Restriction Enzyme; 5′ cloning site Unknown (unknown if destroyed)
Terms and licenses: Academic/Nonprofit Terms; Industry Terms: Not Available to Industry
Depositor comments: All inserts have been produced by gene synthesis and cloned in the indicated backbone vector. This insert is a chloroplast 3'UTR/terminator designed for Golden-Gate cloning. The Original Material was developed in the performance of research that was funded by Grant Nos. ARPA-E: DE-AR000660 & DARPA: D17AC00016.
How to cite: pMK-TMV 3'UTR was a gift from Scott Lenaghan & C. Neal Stewart (Addgene plasmid # 123575 ; http://n2t.net/addgene:123575 ; RRID:Addgene_123575)
