>Addgene plasmid #123575 | pMK-TMV 3'UTR | depositor partial sequence | sequence record 235773 | TMV 3'UTR
ATAATAAATAACGGATTGTGTCCGTAATCACACGTGGTGCGTACGATAACGCATAGTGTTTTTCCCTCCA
CTTAAATCGAAGGGTTGTGTCTTGGATCGCGCGGGTCAAATGTATATGGTTCATATACATCCGCAGGCAC
GTAATAAAGCGAGGGGTTCGAATCCCCCCGTTACCCCCGGTAGGGGCCCA
